>Addgene plasmid #117580 | pEPOR2KN0008 | addgene full sequence | sequence record 228212 | Addgene NGS Result
GAACACTCTGTGCCGATGTATCACCTCTCGCAAGAATTCAAGCTTGGAGGTCAACATGGTGGAGCACGAC
ACTCTGGTCTACTCCAAAAATGTCAAAGATACAGTCTCAGAAGATCAAAGGGCTATTGAGACTTTTCAAC
AAAGGATAATTTCGGGAAACCTCCTCGGATTCCATTGCCCAGCTATCTGTCACTTCATCGAAAGGACAGT
AGAAAAGGAAGGTGGCTCCTACAAATGCCATCATTGCGATAAAGGAAAGGCTATCATTCAAGATCTCTCT
GCCGACAGTGGTCCCAAAGATGGACCCCCACCCACGAGGAGCATCGTGGAAAAAGAAGAGGTTCCAACCA
CGTCTACAAAGCAAGTGGATTGATGTGATAACATGGTGGAGCACGACACTCTGGTCTACTCCAAAAATGT
CAAAGATACAGTCTCAGAAGATCAAAGGGCTATTGAGACTTTTCAACAAAGGATAATTTCGGGAAACCTC
CTCGGATTCCATTGCCCAGCTATCTGTCACTTCATCGAAAGGACAGTAGAAAAGGAAGGTGGCTCCTACA
AATGCCATCATTGCGATAAAGGAAAGGCTATCATTCAAGATCTCTCTGCCGACAGTGGTCCCAAAGATGG
ACCCCCACCCACGAGGAGCATCGTGGAAAAAGAAGAGGTTCCAACCACGTCTACAAAGCAAGTGGATTGA
TGTGACATCTCCACTGACGTAAGGGATGACGCACAATCCCACTATCCTTCGCAAGACCCTTCCTCTATAT
AAGGAAGTTCATTTCATTTGGAGAGGACACGCTCGAGTATAAGAGCTCATTTTTACAACAATTACCAACA
ACAACAAACAACAAACAACATTACAATTACATTTACAATTATCGATACAATGGACAAGAAGTACTCCATT
GGGCTCGATATCGGCACAAACAGCGTCGGCTGGGCCGTCATTACGGACGAGTACAAGGTGCCGAGCAAAA
AATTCAAAGTTCTGGGCAATACCGATCGCCACAGCATAAAGAAGAACCTCATTGGCGCCCTCCTGTTCGA
CTCCGGGGAGACGGCCGAAGCCACGCGGCTCAAAAGAACAGCACGGCGCAGATATACCCGCAGAAAGAAT
CGGATCTGCTACCTGCAGGAGATCTTTAGTAATGAGATGGCTAAGGTGGATGACTCTTTCTTCCATAGGC
TGGAGGAGTCCTTTTTGGTGGAGGAGGATAAAAAGCACGAGCGCCACCCAATCTTTGGCAATATCGTGGA
CGAGGTGGCGTACCATGAAAAGTACCCAACCATATATCATCTGAGGAAGAAGCTTGTAGACAGTACTGAT
AAGGCTGACTTGCGGTTGATCTATCTCGCGCTGGCGCATATGATCAAATTTCGGGGACACTTCCTCATCG
AGGGGGACCTGAACCCAGACAACAGCGATGTCGACAAACTCTTTATCCAACTGGTTCAGACTTACAATCA
GCTTTTCGAAGAGAACCCGATCAACGCATCCGGAGTTGACGCCAAAGCAATCCTGAGCGCTAGGCTGTCC
AAATCCCGGCGGCTCGAAAACCTCATCGCACAGCTCCCTGGGGAGAAGAAGAACGGCCTGTTTGGTAATC
TTATCGCCCTGTCACTCGGGCTGACCCCCAACTTTAAATCTAACTTCGACCTGGCCGAAGATGCCAAGCT
TCAACTGAGCAAAGACACCTACGATGATGATCTCGACAATCTGCTGGCCCAGATCGGCGACCAGTACGCA
GACCTTTTTTTGGCGGCAAAGAACCTGTCAGACGCCATTCTGCTGAGTGATATTCTGCGAGTGAACACGG
AGATCACCAAAGCTCCGCTGAGCGCTAGTATGATCAAGCGCTATGATGAGCACCACCAAGACTTGACTTT
GCTGAAGGCCCTTGTCAGACAGCAACTGCCTGAGAAGTACAAGGAAATTTTCTTCGATCAGTCTAAAAAT
GGCTACGCCGGATACATTGACGGCGGAGCAAGCCAGGAGGAATTTTACAAATTTATTAAGCCCATCTTGG
AAAAAATGGACGGCACCGAGGAGCTGCTGGTAAAGCTTAACAGAGAAGATCTGTTGCGCAAACAGCGCAC
TTTCGACAATGGAAGCATCCCCCACCAGATTCACCTGGGCGAACTGCACGCTATCCTCAGGCGGCAAGAG
GATTTCTACCCCTTTTTGAAAGATAACAGGGAAAAGATTGAGAAAATCCTCACATTTCGGATACCCTACT
ATGTAGGCCCCCTCGCCCGGGGAAATTCCAGATTCGCGTGGATGACTCGCAAATCAGAAGAGACTATCAC
TCCCTGGAACTTCGAGGAAGTCGTGGATAAGGGGGCCTCTGCCCAGTCCTTCATCGAAAGGATGACTAAC
TTTGATAAAAATCTGCCTAACGAAAAGGTGCTTCCTAAACACTCTCTGCTGTACGAGTACTTCACAGTTT
ATAACGAGCTCACCAAGGTCAAATACGTCACAGAAGGGATGAGAAAGCCAGCATTCCTGTCTGGAGAGCA
GAAGAAAGCTATCGTGGACCTCCTCTTCAAGACGAACCGGAAAGTTACCGTGAAACAGCTCAAAGAAGAT
TATTTCAAAAAGATTGAATGTTTCGACTCTGTTGAAATCAGCGGAGTGGAGGATCGCTTCAACGCATCCC
TGGGAACGTATCACGATCTCCTGAAAATCATTAAAGACAAGGACTTCCTGGACAATGAGGAGAACGAGGA
CATTCTTGAGGACATTGTCCTCACCCTTACGTTGTTTGAAGATAGGGAGATGATTGAAGAACGCTTGAAA
ACTTACGCTCATCTCTTCGACGACAAAGTCATGAAACAGCTCAAGAGGCGCCGATATACAGGATGGGGGC
GGCTGTCAAGAAAACTGATCAATGGGATCCGAGACAAGCAGAGTGGAAAGACAATCCTGGATTTTCTTAA
GTCCGATGGATTTGCCAACCGGAACTTCATGCAGTTGATCCATGATGACTCTCTCACCTTTAAGGAGGAC
ATCCAGAAAGCACAAGTTTCTGGCCAGGGGGACAGTCTCCACGAGCACATCGCTAATCTTGCAGGTAGCC
CAGCTATCAAAAAGGGAATACTGCAGACCGTTAAGGTCGTGGATGAACTCGTCAAAGTAATGGGAAGGCA
TAAGCCCGAGAATATCGTTATCGAGATGGCCCGAGAGAACCAAACTACCCAGAAGGGACAGAAGAACAGT
AGGGAAAGGATGAAGAGGATTGAAGAGGGTATAAAAGAACTGGGGTCCCAAATCCTTAAGGAACACCCAG
TTGAAAACACCCAGCTTCAGAATGAGAAGCTCTACCTGTACTACCTGCAGAACGGCAGGGACATGTACGT
GGATCAGGAACTGGACATCAATCGGCTCTCCGACTACGACGTGGATCATATCGTGCCCCAGTCTTTTCTC
AAAGATGATTCTATTGATAATAAAGTGTTGACAAGATCCGATAAAAATAGAGGGAAGAGTGATAACGTCC
CCTCAGAAGAAGTTGTCAAGAAAATGAAAAATTATTGGCGGCAGCTGCTGAACGCCAAACTGATCACACA
ACGGAAGTTCGATAATCTGACTAAGGCTGAACGAGGTGGCCTGTCTGAGTTGGATAAAGCCGGCTTCATC
AAAAGGCAGCTTGTTGAGACACGCCAGATCACCAAGCACGTGGCCCAAATTCTCGATTCACGCATGAACA
CCAAGTACGATGAAAATGACAAACTGATTCGAGAGGTGAAAGTTATTACTCTGAAGTCTAAGCTGGTTTC
AGATTTCAGAAAGGACTTTCAGTTTTATAAGGTGAGAGAGATCAACAATTACCACCATGCGCATGATGCC
TACCTGAATGCAGTGGTAGGCACTGCACTTATCAAAAAATATCCCAAGCTTGAATCTGAATTTGTTTACG
GAGACTATAAAGTGTACGATGTTAGGAAAATGATCGCAAAGTCTGAGCAGGAAATAGGCAAGGCCACCGC
TAAGTACTTCTTTTACAGCAATATTATGAATTTTTTCAAGACCGAGATTACACTGGCCAATGGAGAGATT
CGGAAGCGACCACTTATCGAAACAAACGGAGAAACAGGAGAAATCGTGTGGGACAAGGGTAGGGATTTCG
CGACAGTCCGGAAGGTCCTGTCCATGCCGCAGGTGAACATCGTTAAAAAGACCGAAGTACAGACCGGAGG
CTTCTCCAAGGAAAGTATCCTCCCGAAAAGGAACAGCGACAAGCTGATCGCACGCAAAAAAGATTGGGAC
CCCAAGAAATACGGCGGATTCGATTCTCCTACAGTCGCTTACAGTGTACTGGTTGTGGCCAAAGTGGAGA
AAGGGAAGTCTAAAAAACTCAAAAGCGTCAAGGAACTGCTGGGCATCACAATCATGGAGCGATCAAGCTT
CGAAAAAAACCCCATCGACTTTCTCGAGGCGAAAGGATATAAAGAGGTCAAAAAAGACCTCATCATTAAG
CTTCCCAAGTACTCTCTCTTTGAGCTTGAAAACGGCCGGAAACGAATGCTCGCTAGTGCGGGCGAGCTGC
AGAAAGGTAACGAGCTGGCACTGCCCTCTAAATACGTTAATTTCTTGTATCTGGCCAGCCACTATGAAAA
GCTCAAAGGATCTCCCGAAGATAATGAGCAGAAGCAGCTGTTCGTGGAACAACACAAACACTACCTTGAT
GAGATCATCGAGCAAATAAGCGAATTCTCCAAAAGAGTGATCCTCGCCGACGCTAACCTCGATAAGGTGC
TTTCTGCTTACAATAAGCACAGGGATAAGCCCATCAGGGAGCAGGCAGAAAACATTATCCACTTGTTTAC
TCTGACCAACTTGGGCGCGCCTGCAGCCTTCAAGTACTTCGACACCACCATAGACAGAAAGCGGTACACC
TCTACAAAGGAGGTCCTGGACGCCACACTGATTCATCAGTCAATTACGGGGCTCTATGAAACAAGAATCG
ACCTCTCTCAGCTCGGTGGAGACAGCAGGGCTGACCCCAAGAAGAAGAGGAAGGTGGGTTCGATGGTGAG
CAAGGGCGAGGAGCTGTTCACCGGGGTGGTGCCCATCCTGGTCGAGCTGGACGGCGACGTAAACGGCCAC
AAGTTCAGCGTGTCCGGCGAGGGCGAGGGCGATGCCACCTACGGCAAGCTGACCCTGAAGTTCATCTGCA
CCACCGGCAAGCTGCCCGTGCCCTGGCCCACCCTCGTGACCACCTTCGGCTACGGCCTGCAGTGCTTCGC
CCGCTACCCCGACCACATGAAGCAGCACGACTTCTTCAAGTCCGCCATGCCCGAAGGCTACGTCCAGGAG
CGCACCATCTTCTTCAAGGACGACGGCAACTACAAGACCCGCGCCGAGGTGAAGTTCGAGGGCGACACCC
TGGTGAACCGCATCGAGCTGAAGGGCATCGACTTCAAGGAGGACGGCAACATCCTGGGGCACAAGCTGGA
GTACAACTACAACAGCCACAACGTCTATATCATGGCCGACAAGCAGAAGAACGGCATCAAGGTGAACTTC
AAGATCCGCCACAACATCGAGGACGGCAGCGTGCAGCTCGCCGACCACTACCAGCAGAACACCCCCATCG
GCGACGGCCCCGTGCTGCTGCCCGACAACCACTACCTGAGCTACCAGTCCGCCCTGAGCAAAGACCCCAA
CGAGAAGCGCGATCACATGGTCCTGCTGGAGTTCGTGACCGCCGCCGGGATCACTCTCGGCATGGACGAG
CTGTACAAGTGAGCTTGTCAAGCAGATCGTTCAAACATTTGGCAATAAAGTTTCTTAAGATTGAATCCTG
TTGCCGGTCTTGCGATGATTATCATATAATTTCTGTTGAATTACGTTAAGCATGTAATAATTAACATGTA
ATGCATGACGTTATTTATGAGATGGGTTTTTATGATTAGAGTCCCGCAATTATACATTTAATACGCGATA
GAAAACAAAATATAGCGCGCAAACTAGGATAAATTATCGCGCGCGGTGTCATCTATGTTACTAGATCGAC
GCTACTAGAATTCGAGCTCGGAGCATCTTCATTCTTAAGATATGAAGATAATCTTCAAAAGGCCCCTGGG
AATCTGAAAGAAGAGAAGCAGGCCCATTTATATGGGAAAGAACAATAGTATTTCTTATATAGGCCCATTT
AAGTTGAAAACAATCTTCAAAAGTCCCACATCGCTTAGATAAGAAAACGAAGCTGAGTTTATATACAGCT
AGAGTCGAAGTAGTGATTGCTGTTAATTTGAGAGTCCAGTTTTAGAGCTAGAAATAGCAAGTTAAAATAA
GGCTAGTCCGTTATCAACTTGAAAAAGTGGCACCGAGTCGGTGCTTTTTTTCTAGACCCAGCTTTCTTGT
ACAAAGTTGGCATTACGCTTTACGAGGATGCACATGTGACCGAGGGACACGAAGTGATCCGTTTAAACTA
TCAGTGTTTGACAGGATATATTGGCGGGTAAACCTAAGAGAAAAGAGCGTTTATTAGAATAATCGGATAT
TTAAAAGGGCGTGAAAAGGTTTATCCGTTCGTCCATTTGTATGTGCATGCCAACCACAGGGTTCCCCTCG
GGAGTCAGCCGTGCGGCTGCATGAAATCCTGGCCGGTTTGTCTGATGCCAAGCTGGCGGCCTGGCCGGCC
AGCTTGGCCGCTGAAGAAACCGAGCGCCGCCGTCTAAAAAGGTGATGTGTATTTGAGTAAAACAGCTTGC
GTCATGCGGTCGCTGCGTATATGATGCGATGAGTAAATAAACAAATACGCAAGGGGAACGCATGAAGGTT
ATCGCTGTACTTAACCAGAAAGGCGGGTCAGGCAAGACGACCATCGCAACCCATCTAGCCCGCGCCCTGC
AACTCGCCGGGGCCGATGTTCTGTTAGTCGATTCCGATCCCCAGGGCAGTGCCCGCGATTGGGCGGCCGT
GCGGGAAGATCAACCGCTAACCGTTGTCGGCATCGACCGCCCGACGATTGACCGCGACGTGAAGGCCATC
GGCCGGCGCGACTTCGTAGTGATCGACGGAGCGCCCCAGGCGGCGGACTTGGCTGTGTCCGCGATCAAGG
CAGCCGACTTCGTGCTGATTCCGGTGCAGCCAAGCCCTTACGACATATGGGCCACCGCCGACCTGGTGGA
GCTGGTTAAGCAGCGCATTGAGGTCACGGATGGAAGGCTACAAGCGGCCTTTGTCGTGTCGCGGGCGATC
AAAGGCACGCGCATCGGCGGTGAGGTTGCCGAGGCGCTGGCCGGGTACGAGCTGCCCATTCTTGAGTCCC
GTATCACGCAGCGCGTGAGCTACCCAGGCACTGCCGCCGCCGGCACAACCGTTCTTGAATCAGAACCCGA
GGGCGACGCTGCCCGCGAGGTCCAGGCGCTGGCCGCTGAAATTAAATCAAAACTCATTTGAGTTAATGAG
GTAAAGAGAAAATGAGCAAAAGCACAAACACGCTAAGTGCCGGCCGTCCGAGCGCACGCAGCAGCAAGGC
TGCAACGTTGGCCAGCCTGGCAGACACGCCAGCCATGAAGCGGGTCAACTTTCAGTTGCCGGCGGAGGAT
CACACCAAGCTGAAGATGTACGCGGTACGCCAAGGCAAGACCATTACCGAGCTGCTATCTGAATACATCG
CGCAGCTACCAGAGTAAATGAGCAAATGAATAAATGAGTAGATGAATTTTAGCGGCTAAAGGAGGCGGCA
TGGAAAATCAAGAACAACCAGGCACCGACGCCGTGGAATGCCCCATGTGTGGAGGAACGGGCGGTTGGCC
AGGCGTAAGCGGCTGGGTTGTCTGCCGGCCCTGCAATGGCACTGGAACCCCCAAGCCCGAGGAATCGGCG
TGAGCGGTCGCAAACCATCCGGCCCGGTACAAATCGGCGCGGCGCTGGGTGATGACCTGGTGGAGAAGTT
GAAGGCCGCGCAGGCCGCCCAGCGGCAACGCATCGAGGCAGAAGCACGCCCCGGTGAATCGTGGCAAGCG
GCCGCTGATCGAATCCGCAAAGAATCCCGGCAACCGCCGGCAGCCGGTGCGTCGTCGATTAGGAAGCCGC
CCAAGGGCGACGAGCAACCAGATTTTTTCGTTCCGATGCTCTATGACGTGGGCACCCGCGATAGTCGCAG
CATCATGGACGTGGCCGTTTTCCGTCTGTCGAAGCGTGACCGACGAGCTGGCGAGGTGATCCGCTACGAG
CTTCCAGACGGGCACGTAGAGGTTTCCGCAGGGCCGGCCGGCATGGCCAGTGTGTGGGATTACGACCTGG
TACTGATGGCGGTTTCCCATCTAACCGAATCCATGAACCGATACCGGGAAGGGAAGGGAGACAAGCCCGG
CCGCGTGTTCCGTCCACACGTTGCGGACGTACTCAAGTTCTGCCGGCGAGCCGATGGCGGAAAGCAGAAA
GACGACCTGGTAGAAACCTGCATTCGGTTAAACACCACGCACGTTGCCATGCAGCGTACGAAGAAGGCCA
AGAACGGCCGCCTGGTGACGGTATCCGAGGGTGAAGCCTTGATTAGCCGCTACAAGATCGTAAAGAGCGA
AACCGGGCGGCCGGAGTACATCGAGATCGAGCTAGCTGATTGGATGTACCGCGAGATTACAGAAGGCAAG
AACCCGGACGTGCTGACGGTTCACCCCGATTACTTTTTGATCGATCCCGGCATCGGCCGTTTTCTCTACC
GCCTGGCACGCCGCGCCGCAGGCAAGGCAGAAGCCAGATGGTTGTTCAAGACGATCTACGAACGCAGTGG
CAGCGCCGGAGAGTTCAAGAAGTTCTGTTTCACCGTGCGCAAGCTGATCGGGTCAAATGACCTGCCGGAG
TACGATTTGAAGGAGGAGGCGGGGCAGGCTGGCCCGATCCTAGTCATGCGCTACCGCAACCTGATCGAGG
GCGAAGCATCCGCCGGTTCCTAATGTACGGAGCAGATGCTAGGGCAAATTGCCCTAGCAGGGGAAAAAGG
TCGAAAAAGCTTCTTTCCTGTGGATAGCACGTACATTGGGAACCCAAAGCCGTACATTGGGAACCGGAAC
CCGTACATTGGGAACCCAAAGCCGTACATTGGGAACCGGTCACACATGTAAGTGACTGATATAAAAGAGA
AAAAAGGCGATTTTTCCGCCTAAAACTCTTTAAAACTTATTAAAACTCTTAAAACCCGCCTGGCCTGTGC
ATAACTGTCTGGCCAGCGCACAGCCGAACAGCTGCAAAAAGCGCCCACATCAAGGCTCCGAGTGCGCGGA
ACCCCTATTTGTTTATTTTTCTAAATACATTCAAATATGTATCCGCTCATGAGACAATAACCCCGCCTGG
CCTGTGCATAACTGTCTGGCCAGCGCACAGCCGAACAGCTGCAAAAAGCGCCCACATCAAGGCTCCGAGT
GCGCGGAACCCCTATTTGTTTATTTTTCTAAATACATTCAAATATGTATCCGCTCATGAGACAATAACCC
TGATAAATGCTTCAATAATATTGAAAAAGGAAGAGTATGGCTAAAATGAGAATATCACCGGAATTGAAAA
AACTGATCGAAAAATACCGCTGCGTAAAAGATACGGAAGGAATGTCTCCTGCTAAGGTATATAAGCTGGT
GGGAGAAAATGAAAACCTATATTTAAAAATGACGGACAGCCGGTATAAAGGGACCACCTATGATGTGGAA
CGGGAAAAGGACATGATGCTATGGCTGGAAGGAAAGCTGCCTGTTCCAAAGGTCCTGCACTTTGAACGGC
ATGATGGCTGGAGCAATCTGCTCATGAGTGAGGCCGATGGCGTCCTTTGCTCGGAAGAGTATGAAGATGA
ACAAAGCCCTGAAAAGATTATCGAGCTGTATGCGGAGTGCATCAGGCTCTTTCACTCCATCGACATATCG
GATTGTCCCTATACGAATAGCTTAGACAGCCGCTTAGCCGAATTGGATTACTTACTGAATAACGATCTGG
CCGATGTGGATTGCGAAAACTGGGAAGAGGACACTCCATTTAAAGATCCGCGCGAGCTGTATGATTTTTT
AAAGACGGAAAAGCCCGAAGAGGAACTTGTCTTTTCCCACGGCGACCTGGGAGACAGCAACATCTTTGTG
AAAGATGGCAAAGTAAGTGGCTTTATTGATCTTGGGAGAAGCGGCAGGGCGGACAAGTGGTATGACATTG
CCTTCTGCGTCCGGTCGCTCAGGGAGGATATCGGGGAAGAACAGTATGTCGAGCTATTTTTTGACTTACT
GGGGATCAAGCCTGATTGGGAGAAAATAAAATATTATATTTTACTGGATGAATTGTTTTAGCTGTCAGAC
CAAGTTTACTCATATATACTTTAGATTGATTTAAAACTTCATTTTTAATTTAAAAGGATCTAGGTGAAGA
TCCTTTTTGATAATCTCATGACCAAAATCCCTTAACGTGAGTTTTCGTTCCACTGAGCGTCAGACCCCGT
AGAAAAGATCAAAGGATCTTCTTGAGATCCTTTTTTTCTGCGCGTAATCTGCTGCTTGCAAACAAAAAAA
CCACCGCTACCAGCGGTGGTTTGTTTGCCGGATCAAGAGCTACCAACTCTTTTTCCGAAGGTAACTGGCT
TCAGCAGAGCGCAGATACCAAATACTGTTCTTCTAGTGTAGCCGTAGTTAGGCCACCACTTCAAGAACTC
TGTAGCACCGCCTACATACCTCGCTCTGCTAATCCTGTTACCAGTGGCTGCTGCCAGTGGCGATAAGTCG
TGTCTTACCGGGTTGGACTCAAGACGATAGTTACCGGATAAGGCGCAGCGGTCGGGCTGAACGGGGGGTT
CGTGCACACAGCCCAGCTTGGAGCGAACGACCTACACCGAACTGAGATACCTACAGCGTGAGCTATGAGA
AAGCGCCACGCTTCCCGAAGGGAGAAAGGCGGACAGGTATCCGGTAAGCGGCAGGGTCGGAACAGGAGAG
CGCACGAGGGAGCTTCCAGGGGGAAACGCCTGGTATCTTTATAGTCCTGTCGGGTTTCGCCACCTCTGAC
TTGAGCGTCGATTTTTGTGATGCTCGTCAGGGGGGCGGAGCCTATGGAAAAACGCCAGCAACGCGGCCTT
TTTACGGTTCCTGCTCGGATCTGTTGGACCGGACAGTAGTCATGGTTGATGGGCTGCCTGTATCGAGTGG
TGATTTTGTGCCGAGCTGCCGGTCGGGGAGCTGTTGGCTGGCTGGTGGCAGGATATATTGTGGTGTAAAC
AAATTGACGCTTAGACAACTTAATAACACATTGCGGACGTTTTTAATGTACTGGGGTT
Features (pLannotate 1.2.2; 17 found; start..end, strand, type, name):
    127..803     +  promoter       CaMV 35S promoter (enhanced): cauliflower mosaic virus 35S promoter with a duplicated enhancer region
    828..881     +  misc_feature   TMV Ω: translational enhancer from the tobacco mosaic virus 5'-leader sequence (Gallie et al., 1988)
    890..4993    +  CDS            cas9: CAS9_STRP1 - Also known as csn1 From Streptococcus pyogenes serotype M1.
   5033..5749    +  CDS            EYFP: EYFP is a basic (constitutively fluorescent) green/yellow fluorescent protein published in 1996, derived from Aequorea victoria. It is reported to be a very rapidly-maturing weak dimer with high acid sensitivity.
   5765..6017    +  terminator     NOS terminator: nopaline synthase terminator and poly(A) signal
   6269..6344    +  misc_RNA       gRNA scaffold: guide RNA scaffold for the Streptococcus pyogenes CRISPR/Cas9 system
   6356..6377    -  protein_bind   attB2 (fragment): mutant version of attB; recombination site for the Gateway® BP reaction BP Clonase™
   6449..6473    +  misc_feature   RB T-DNA repeat: right border repeat from nopaline C58 T-DNA
   6782..7411    +  CDS            pVS1 StaA: stability protein from the Pseudomonas plasmid pVS1 (Heeb et al., 2000)
   7840..8913    +  CDS            pVS1 RepA: replication protein from the Pseudomonas plasmid pVS1 (Heeb et al., 2000)
   8979..9173    +  rep_origin     pVS1 oriV: origin of replication for the Pseudomonas plasmid pVS1 (Heeb et al., 2000)
   9235..9303    +  promoter       AmpR promoter (fragment): bla
   9302..9320    +  rep_origin     pVS1 oriV (fragment): origin of replication for the Pseudomonas plasmid pVS1 (Heeb et al., 2000)
   9382..9486    +  promoter       AmpR promoter: bla
   9487..10281   +  CDS            KanR: aminoglycoside phosphotransferase; aphA-3; confers resistance to kanamycin
  10452..11040   +  rep_origin     ori: high-copy-number ColE1/pMB1/pBR322/pUC origin of replication
  11176..11200   +  misc_feature   LB T-DNA repeat: left border repeat from nopaline C58 T-DNA
