[The description below was written by a language model from this plasmid's Addgene catalogue record and pLannotate feature annotations shown in this document.]
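Description:
pEPOR2KN0008 is a Level 2 MoClo (Golden Gate) plant expression construct built in the binary backbone pICSL4723, combining two Level 1 transcription units between nopaline-type T-DNA left and right border repeats. It was assembled through BpiI sites, which were destroyed during cloning. The backbone carries a high-copy ColE1/pUC-type origin for propagation in E. coli. It also carries the pVS1 replication and stability functions (oriV, RepA, StaA), which typically maintain binary vectors in Agrobacterium. Bacterial selection is by kanamycin, via an aminoglycoside phosphotransferase gene driven by a bla promoter. No plant selectable marker appears in the annotated features.

The first cassette expresses Streptococcus pyogenes Cas9, in the version the record calls SpCas9-h. It is driven by an enhanced CaMV 35S promoter with a duplicated enhancer, followed by the TMV Ω translational leader, and ends with the NOS terminator. The feature table also detects an EYFP-type coding sequence immediately downstream of Cas9 and before the terminator. This suggests a C-terminal yellow fluorescent protein fusion, although the catalogue fields do not mention it.

The second cassette is described as an Arabidopsis U6-26 promoter driving a single guide RNA. Only the SpCas9 gRNA scaffold was annotated automatically, so the Pol III promoter and the spacer are known from the catalogue entry alone. The guide targets NbPDS, presumably the Nicotiana benthamiana phytoene desaturase gene, and deliberately contains one mismatch to the target. The construct therefore appears intended for testing nuclease specificity and mismatch tolerance, as part of a comparison of the efficiency and specificity of different Cas nucleases in plants.
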