Addgene plasmid #117580: pEPOR2KN0008
Purpose: Level2 MoClo construct, containing level1 plant expression cassettes for SpCas9-h(pICSL11023) and sgRNA_NbPDS+1 mismatch(pEPOR1CB0018)
Depositing lab: Nicola Patron. Depositing organization: Earlham Institute. Publication: Comparison of efficiency and specificity of CRISPR-associated (Cas) nucleases in plants: An expanded toolkit for precision genome engineering. Raitskin O, Schudoma C, West A, Patron NJ. PLoS One. 2019 Feb 27;14(2):e0211598. doi: 10.1371/journal.pone.0211598. eCollection 2019. PubMed 30811422.
Backbone
  Vector backbone: pICSL4723
  Vector type: Plant Expression
Growth in bacteria
  Bacterial resistance: Kanamycin, 50 μg/mL
  Growth temperature: 37°C
  Growth strain: DH5alpha
  Copy number: High Copy
Gene/Insert
  Gene/Insert name: [35S:SpCas9-h(pICSL11023) ] +[AtU6-26:sgRNA]
  Species: Synthetic
  Cloning method: Restriction Enzyme; 5′ cloning site BpiI (destroyed during cloning); 3′ cloning site BpiI (destroyed during cloning)
Terms and licenses: Academic/Nonprofit Terms; Industry Terms: Not Available to Industry
Depositor comments: Please visit https://www.biorxiv.org/content/early/2018/09/20/422766 for BioRxiv preprint
How to cite: pEPOR2KN0008 was a gift from Nicola Patron (Addgene plasmid # 117580 ; http://n2t.net/addgene:117580 ; RRID:Addgene_117580)
